>Addgene plasmid #92361 | pX330a dCas9-KRAB | depositor full sequence | sequence record 178231 | pX330a dCas9-KRAB sequence 8731 bps
GTAGAAAAGATCAAAGGATCTTCTTGAGATCCTTTTTTTCTGCGCGTAATCTGCTGCTTGCAAACAAAAA
AACCACCGCTACCAGCGGTGGTTTGTTTGCCGGATCAAGAGCTACCAACTCTTTTTCCGAAGGTAACTGG
CTTCAGCAGAGCGCAGATACCAAATACTGTCCTTCTAGTGTAGCCGTAGTTAGGCCACCACTTCAAGAAC
TCTGTAGCACCGCCTACATACCTCGCTCTGCTAATCCTGTTACCAGTGGCTGCTGCCAGTGGCGATAAGT
CGTGTCTTACCGGGTTGGACTCAAGACGATAGTTACCGGATAAGGCGCAGCGGTCGGGCTGAACGGGGGG
TTCGTGCACACAGCCCAGCTTGGAGCGAACGACCTACACCGAACTGAGATACCTACAGCGTGAGCTATGA
GAAAGCGCCACGCTTCCCGAAGGGAGAAAGGCGGACAGGTATCCGGTAAGCGGCAGGGTCGGAACAGGAG
AGCGCACGAGGGAGCTTCCAGGGGGAAACGCCTGGTATCTTTATAGTCCTGTCGGGTTTCGCCACCTCTG
ACTTGAGCGTCGATTTTTGTGATGCTCGTCAGGGGGGCGGAGCCTATGGAAAAACGCCAGCAACGCGGCC
TTTTTACGGTTCCTGGCCTTTTGCTGGCCTTTTGCTCACATGTGAGGGCCTATTTCCCATGATTCCTTCA
TATTTGCATATACGATACAAGGCTGTTAGAGAGATAATTGGAATTAATTTGACTGTAAACACAAAGATAT
TAGTACAAAATACGTGACGTAGAAAGTAATAATTTCTTGGGTAGTTTGCAGTTTTAAAATTATGTTTTAA
AATGGACTATCATATGCTTACCGTAACTTGAAAGTATTTCGATTTCTTGGCTTTATATATCTTGTGGAAA
GGACGAAACACCGGGTCTTCGAGAAGACCTGTTTTAGAGCTAGAAATAGCAAGTTAAAATAAGGCTAGTC
CGTTATCAACTTGAAAAAGTGGCACCGAGTCGGTGCTTTTTTGTTTTAGAGCTAGAAATAGCAAGTTAAA
ATAAGGCTAGTCCGTTTTTAGCGCGTGCGCCAATTCTGCAGACAAATGGCTCTAGAGGTACCCGTTACAT
AACTTACGGTAAATGGCCCGCCTGGCTGACCGCCCAACGACCCCCGCCCATTGACGTCAATAGTAACGCC
AATAGGGACTTTCCATTGACGTCAATGGGTGGAGTATTTACGGTAAACTGCCCACTTGGCAGTACATCAA
GTGTATCATATGCCAAGTACGCCCCCTATTGACGTCAATGACGGTAAATGGCCCGCCTGGCATTGTGCCC
AGTACATGACCTTATGGGACTTTCCTACTTGGCAGTACATCTACGTATTAGTCATCGCTATTACCATGGT
CGAGGTGAGCCCCACGTTCTGCTTCACTCTCCCCATCTCCCCCCCCTCCCCACCCCCAATTTTGTATTTA
TTTATTTTTTAATTATTTTGTGCAGCGATGGGGGCGGGGGGGGGGGGGGGGCGCGCGCCAGGCGGGGCGG
GGCGGGGCGAGGGGCGGGGCGGGGCGAGGCGGAGAGGTGCGGCGGCAGCCAATCAGAGCGGCGCGCTCCG
AAAGTTTCCTTTTATGGCGAGGCGGCGGCGGCGGCGGCCCTATAAAAAGCGAAGCGCGCGGCGGGCGGGA
GTCGCTGCGACGCTGCCTTCGCCCCGTGCCCCGCTCCGCCGCCGCCTCGCGCCGCCCGCCCCGGCTCTGA
CTGACCGCGTTACTCCCACAGGTGAGCGGGCGGGACGGCCCTTCTCCTCCGGGCTGTAATTAGCTGAGCA
AGAGGTAAGGGTTTAAGGGATGGTTGGTTGGTGGGGTATTAATGTTTAATTACCTGGAGCACCTGCCTGA
AATCACTTTTTTTCAGGTTGGACCGGTGCCACCATGCCCAAGAAGAAGAGGAAGGTGGGAAGGGGGATGG
ACAAGAAGTACTCCATTGGGCTCGCTATCGGCACAAACAGCGTCGGCTGGGCCGTCATTACGGACGAGTA
CAAGGTGCCGAGCAAAAAATTCAAAGTTCTGGGCAATACCGATCGCCACAGCATAAAGAAGAACCTCATT
GGCGCCCTCCTGTTCGACTCCGGGGAGACGGCCGAAGCCACGCGGCTCAAAAGAACAGCACGGCGCAGAT
ATACCCGCAGAAAGAATCGGATCTGCTACCTGCAGGAGATCTTTAGTAATGAGATGGCTAAGGTGGATGA
CTCTTTCTTCCATAGGCTGGAGGAGTCCTTTTTGGTGGAGGAGGATAAAAAGCACGAGCGCCACCCAATC
TTTGGCAATATCGTGGACGAGGTGGCGTACCATGAAAAGTACCCAACCATATATCATCTGAGGAAGAAGC
TTGTAGACAGTACTGATAAGGCTGACTTGCGGTTGATCTATCTCGCGCTGGCGCATATGATCAAATTTCG
GGGACACTTCCTCATCGAGGGGGACCTGAACCCAGACAACAGCGATGTCGACAAACTCTTTATCCAACTG
GTTCAGACTTACAATCAGCTTTTCGAAGAGAACCCGATCAACGCATCCGGAGTTGACGCCAAAGCAATCC
TGAGCGCTAGGCTGTCCAAATCCCGGCGGCTCGAAAACCTCATCGCACAGCTCCCTGGGGAGAAGAAGAA
CGGCCTGTTTGGTAATCTTATCGCCCTGTCACTCGGGCTGACCCCCAACTTTAAATCTAACTTCGACCTG
GCCGAAGATGCCAAGCTTCAACTGAGCAAAGACACCTACGATGATGATCTCGACAATCTGCTGGCCCAGA
TCGGCGACCAGTACGCAGACCTTTTTTTGGCGGCAAAGAACCTGTCAGACGCCATTCTGCTGAGTGATAT
TCTGCGAGTGAACACGGAGATCACCAAAGCTCCGCTGAGCGCTAGTATGATCAAGCGCTATGATGAGCAC
CACCAAGACTTGACTTTGCTGAAGGCCCTTGTCAGACAGCAACTGCCTGAGAAGTACAAGGAAATTTTCT
TCGATCAGTCTAAAAATGGCTACGCCGGATACATTGACGGCGGAGCAAGCCAGGAGGAATTTTACAAATT
TATTAAGCCCATCTTGGAAAAAATGGACGGCACCGAGGAGCTGCTGGTAAAGCTTAACAGAGAAGATCTG
TTGCGCAAACAGCGCACTTTCGACAATGGAAGCATCCCCCACCAGATTCACCTGGGCGAACTGCACGCTA
TCCTCAGGCGGCAAGAGGATTTCTACCCCTTTTTGAAAGATAACAGGGAAAAGATTGAGAAAATCCTCAC
ATTTCGGATACCCTACTATGTAGGCCCCCTCGCCCGGGGAAATTCCAGATTCGCGTGGATGACTCGCAAA
TCAGAAGAGACCATCACTCCCTGGAACTTCGAGGAAGTCGTGGATAAGGGGGCCTCTGCCCAGTCCTTCA
TCGAAAGGATGACTAACTTTGATAAAAATCTGCCTAACGAAAAGGTGCTTCCTAAACACTCTCTGCTGTA
CGAGTACTTCACAGTTTATAACGAGCTCACCAAGGTCAAATACGTCACAGAAGGGATGAGAAAGCCAGCA
TTCCTGTCTGGAGAGCAGAAGAAAGCTATCGTGGACCTCCTCTTCAAGACGAACCGGAAAGTTACCGTGA
AACAGCTCAAAGAGGACTATTTCAAAAAGATTGAATGTTTCGACTCTGTTGAAATCAGCGGAGTGGAGGA
TCGCTTCAACGCATCCCTGGGAACGTATCACGATCTCCTGAAAATCATTAAAGACAAGGACTTCCTGGAC
AATGAGGAGAACGAGGACATTCTTGAGGACATTGTCCTCACCCTTACGTTGTTTGAAGATAGGGAGATGA
TTGAAGAACGCTTGAAAACTTACGCTCATCTCTTCGACGACAAAGTCATGAAACAGCTCAAGAGGCGCCG
ATATACAGGATGGGGGCGGCTGTCAAGAAAACTGATCAATGGGATCCGAGACAAGCAGAGTGGAAAGACA
ATCCTGGATTTTCTTAAGTCCGATGGATTTGCCAACCGGAACTTCATGCAGTTGATCCATGATGACTCTC
TCACCTTTAAGGAGGACATCCAGAAAGCACAAGTTTCTGGCCAGGGGGACAGTCTCCACGAGCACATCGC
TAATCTTGCAGGTAGCCCAGCTATCAAAAAGGGAATACTGCAGACCGTTAAGGTCGTGGATGAACTCGTC
AAAGTAATGGGAAGGCATAAGCCCGAGAATATCGTTATCGAGATGGCCCGAGAGAACCAAACTACCCAGA
AGGGACAGAAGAACAGTAGGGAAAGGATGAAGAGGATTGAAGAGGGTATAAAAGAACTGGGGTCCCAAAT
CCTTAAGGAACACCCAGTTGAAAACACCCAGCTTCAGAATGAGAAGCTCTACCTGTACTACCTGCAGAAC
GGCAGGGACATGTACGTGGATCAGGAACTGGACATCAATCGGCTCTCCGACTACGACGTGGCTGCTATCG
TGCCCCAGTCTTTTCTCAAAGATGATTCTATTGATAATAAAGTGTTGACAAGATCCGATAAAGCTAGAGG
GAAGAGTGATAACGTCCCCTCAGAAGAAGTTGTCAAGAAAATGAAAAATTATTGGCGGCAGCTGCTGAAC
GCCAAACTGATCACACAACGGAAGTTCGATAATCTGACTAAGGCTGAACGAGGTGGCCTGTCTGAGTTGG
ATAAAGCCGGCTTCATCAAAAGGCAGCTTGTTGAGACACGCCAGATCACCAAGCACGTGGCCCAAATTCT
CGATTCACGCATGAACACCAAGTACGATGAAAATGACAAACTGATTCGAGAGGTGAAAGTTATTACTCTG
AAGTCTAAGCTGGTCTCAGATTTCAGAAAGGACTTTCAGTTTTATAAGGTGAGAGAGATCAACAATTACC
ACCATGCGCATGATGCCTACCTGAATGCAGTGGTAGGCACTGCACTTATCAAAAAATATCCCAAGCTTGA
ATCTGAATTTGTTTACGGAGACTATAAAGTGTACGATGTTAGGAAAATGATCGCAAAGTCTGAGCAGGAA
ATAGGCAAGGCCACCGCTAAGTACTTCTTTTACAGCAATATTATGAATTTTTTCAAGACCGAGATTACAC
TGGCCAATGGAGAGATTCGGAAGCGACCACTTATCGAAACAAACGGAGAAACAGGAGAAATCGTGTGGGA
CAAGGGTAGGGATTTCGCGACAGTCCGGAAGGTCCTGTCCATGCCGCAGGTGAACATCGTTAAAAAGACC
GAAGTACAGACCGGAGGCTTCTCCAAGGAAAGTATCCTCCCGAAAAGGAACAGCGACAAGCTGATCGCAC
GCAAAAAAGATTGGGACCCCAAGAAATACGGCGGATTCGATTCTCCTACAGTCGCTTACAGTGTACTGGT
TGTGGCCAAAGTGGAGAAAGGGAAGTCTAAAAAACTCAAAAGCGTCAAGGAACTGCTGGGCATCACAATC
ATGGAGCGATCAAGCTTCGAAAAAAACCCCATCGACTTTCTCGAGGCGAAAGGATATAAAGAGGTCAAAA
AAGACCTCATCATTAAGCTTCCCAAGTACTCTCTCTTTGAGCTTGAAAACGGCCGGAAACGAATGCTCGC
TAGTGCGGGCGAGCTGCAGAAAGGTAACGAGCTGGCACTGCCCTCTAAATACGTTAATTTCTTGTATCTG
GCCAGCCACTATGAAAAGCTCAAAGGGTCTCCCGAAGATAATGAGCAGAAGCAGCTGTTCGTGGAACAAC
ACAAACACTACCTTGATGAGATCATCGAGCAAATAAGCGAATTCTCCAAAAGAGTGATCCTCGCCGACGC
TAACCTCGATAAGGTGCTTTCTGCTTACAATAAGCACAGGGATAAGCCCATCAGGGAGCAGGCAGAAAAC
ATTATCCACTTGTTTACTCTGACCAACTTGGGCGCGCCTGCAGCCTTCAAGTACTTCGACACCACCATAG
ACAGAAAGCGGTACACCTCTACAAAGGAGGTCCTGGACGCCACACTGATTCATCAGTCAATTACGGGGCT
CTATGAAACAAGAATCGACCTCTCTCAGCTCGGTGGAGACAGCAGGGCTGACCCCAAGAAGAAGAGGAAG
GTGGCTAGCGATGCTAAGTCACTGACTGCCTGGTCCCGGACACTGGTGACCTTCAAGGATGTGTTTGTGG
ACTTCACCAGGGAGGAGTGGAAGCTGCTGGACACTGCTCAGCAGATCCTGTACAGAAATGTGATGCTGGA
GAACTATAAGAACCTGGTTTCCTTGGGTTATCAGCTTACTAAGCCAGATGTGATCCTCCGGTTGGAGAAG
GGAGAAGAGCCCTGGCTGGTGGAGAGAGAAATTCACCAAGAGACCCATCCTGATTCAGAGACTGCATTTG
AAATCAAATCATCAGTTCCGAAAAAGAAACGCAAAGTTGCTAGCTGATAAGAATTCCTAGAGCTCGCTGA
TCAGCCTCGACTGTGCCTTCTAGTTGCCAGCCATCTGTTGTTTGCCCCTCCCCCGTGCCTTCCTTGACCC
TGGAAGGTGCCACTCCCACTGTCCTTTCCTAATAAAATGAGGAAATTGCATCGCATTGTCTGAGTAGGTG
TCATTCTATTCTGGGGGGTGGGGTGGGGCAGGACAGCAAGGGGGAGGATTGGGAAGAGAATAGCAGGCAT
GCTGGGGAGCGGCCGCAGGAACCCCTAGTGATGGAGTTGGCCACTCCCTCTCTGCGCGCTCGCTCGCTCA
CTGAGGCCGGGCGACCAAAGGTCGCCCGACGCCCGGGCTTTGCCCGGGCGGCCTCAGTGAGCGAGCGAGC
GCGCAGCTGCCTGCAGGGGCGCCTGATGCGGTATTTTCTCCTTACGCATCTGTGCGGTATTTCACACCGC
ATA
[142 nt withheld, positions 6864-7005]
C
[141 nt withheld, positions 7007-7147]
CCTTTGACGTTGGAGTCCACGTTCTTT
[37 nt withheld, positions 7175-7211]
ACCCTATCTCGGGCTATTCTTTTGATTTATAAGGGATTTTGCCGATTTCGGCCTATTGGTTAAAAAATGA
GCTGATTTAACAAAAATTTAACGCGAATTTTAACAAAATATTAACGTTTACAATTTTATGGTGCACTCTC
AGTACAATCTGCTCTGATGCCGCATAGTTAAGCCAGCCCCGACACCCGCCAACACCCGCTGACGCGCCCT
GACGGGCTTGTCTGCTCCCGGCATCCGCTTACAGACAAGCTGTGACCGTCTCCGGGAGCTGCATGTGTCA
GAGGTTTTCACCGTCATCACCGAAACGCGCGAGACGAAAGGGCCTCGTGATACGCCTATTTTTATAGGTT
AATGTCATGATAATAATGGTTTCTTAGACGTCAGGTGGCACTTTTCGGGGAAATGTGCGCGGAACCCCTA
TTTGTTTATTTTTCTAAATACATTCAAATATGTATCCGCTCATGAGACAATAACCCTGATAAATGCTTCA
ATAATATTGAAAAAGGAAGAGTATGAGTATTCAACATTTCCGTGTCGCCCTTATTCCCTTTTTTGCGGCA
TTTTGCCTTCCTGTTTTTGCTCACCCAGAAACGCTGGTGAAAGTAAAAGATGCTGAAGATCAGTTGGGTG
CACGAGTGGGTTACATCGAACTGGATCTCAACAGCGGTAAGATCCTTGAGAGTTTTCGCCCCGAAGAACG
TTTTCCAATGATGAGCACTTTTAAAGTTCTGCTATGTGGCGCGGTATTATCCCGTATTGACGCCGGGCAA
GAGCAACTCGGTCGCCGCATACACTATTCTCAGAATGACTTGGTTGAGTACTCACCAGTCACAGAAAAGC
ATCTTACGGATGGCATGACAGTAAGAGAATTATGCAGTGCTGCCATAACCATGAGTGATAACACTGCGGC
CAACTTACTTCTGACAACGATCGGAGGACCGAAGGAGCTAACCGCTTTTTTGCACAACATGGGGGATCAT
GTAACTCGCCTTGATCGTTGGGAACCGGAGCTGAATGAAGCCATACCAAACGACGAGCGTGACACCACGA
TGCCTGTAGCAATGGCAACAACGTTGCGCAAACTATTAACTGGCGAACTACTTACTCTAGCTTCCCGGCA
ACAATTAATAGACTGGATGGAGGCGGATAAAGTTGCAGGACCACTTCTGCGCTCGGCCCTTCCGGCTGGC
TGGTTTATTGCTGATAAATCTGGAGCCGGTGAGCGTGGAAGCCGCGGTATCATTGCAGCACTGGGGCCAG
ATGGTAAGCCCTCCCGTATCGTAGTTATCTACACGACGGGGAGTCAGGCAACTATGGATGAACGAAATAG
ACAGATCGCTGAGATAGGTGCCTCACTGATTAAGCATTGGTAACTGTCAGACCAAGTTTACTCATATATA
CTTTAGATTGATTTAAAACTTCATTTTTAATTTAAAAGGATCTAGGTGAAGATCCTTTTTGATAATCTCA
TGACCAAAATCCCTTAACGTGAGTTTTCGTTCCACTGAGCGTCAGACCCC
Features (pLannotate 1.2.2; 17 found; start..end, strand, type, name):
     24..612     +  rep_origin     ori: high-copy-number ColE1/pMB1/pBR322/pUC origin of replication
    674..914     +  promoter       U6 promoter: RNA polymerase III promoter for human U6 snRNA
    941..1016    +  misc_RNA       gRNA scaffold: guide RNA scaffold for the Streptococcus pyogenes CRISPR/Cas9 system
   1023..1066    +  misc_RNA       gRNA scaffold (fragment): guide RNA scaffold for the Streptococcus pyogenes CRISPR/Cas9 system
   1113..1398    +  enhancer       CMV enhancer: human cytomegalovirus immediate early enhancer; contains an 18-bp deletion relative to the standard CMV enhancer
   1400..1677    +  promoter       chicken β-actin promoter: No description available
   1678..1906    +  intron         hybrid intron: hybrid between chicken β-actin (CBA) and minute virus of mice (MMV) introns (Gray et al., 2011)
   1957..6060    +  CDS            Cas9m4: catalytically dead mutant of the Cas9 endonuclease from the Streptococcus pyogenes Type II CRISPR/Cas system RNA-guided DNA-binding protein that lacks endonuclease activity due to the mutations D10A, D839A, H840A, and N863A (Mali et al., 2013)
   6127..6321    +  CDS            KRAB: Krüppel-associated box (KRAB) transcriptional repression domain from the human zinc finger protein ZNF10 (Margolin et al., 1994)
   6451..6562    +  polyA_signal   bGH poly(A) signal: bovine growth hormone polyadenylation signal
   6667..6807    +  repeat_region  AAV2 ITR: inverted terminal repeat of adeno-associated virus serotype 2 inverted
   6812..6863    -  misc_feature   bom (fragment): basis of mobility region from pBR322
   6882..7262    +  rep_origin     M13 ori (sequence partly withheld): M13 bacteriophage origin of replication; arrow indicates direction of (+) strand synthesis
   7338..7387    -  misc_feature   bom (fragment): basis of mobility region from pBR322
   7489..7524    -  CDS            rop (fragment): Rop protein, which maintains plasmids at low copy number; rop
   7619..7723    +  promoter       AmpR promoter: bla
   7724..8584    +  CDS            AmpR: β-lactamase; bla; confers resistance to ampicillin, carbenicillin, and related antibiotics
