[The description below was written by a language model from this plasmid's Addgene catalogue record and pLannotate feature annotations shown in this document.]
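Description:
pX330a dCas9-KRAB is an 8.7 kb CRISPR interference plasmid built on the pX330 backbone and catalogued as a mammalian expression/CRISPR vector, although its stated application is in chicken embryos. It is propagated in E. coli as a high-copy plasmid through a ColE1/pUC-type origin and selected with ampicillin via the β-lactamase gene. The backbone also carries an M13 phage origin, a single AAV2 inverted terminal repeat inherited from the parent vector, and small annotated fragments of bom and rop that are backbone remnants rather than functional parts.

The main payload is a fusion of Cas9m4, a Streptococcus pyogenes Cas9 made catalytically dead by the D10A, D839A, H840A and N863A substitutions, to the KRAB transcriptional repression domain of human ZNF10. Expression is driven by a modified CAG-type promoter, annotated as a CMV enhancer (with a short deletion relative to the standard version), the chicken β-actin promoter and a hybrid CBA/MVM intron, and is terminated by the bovine growth hormone polyadenylation signal. According to the record, the Cas9m4-VP64 coding region was first moved into pX330, after which VP64 was excised and replaced with a synthetic KRAB fragment. Upstream, a human U6 Pol III promoter precedes an S. pyogenes guide RNA scaffold plus a second partial scaffold annotation; the record does not state that a targeting spacer is present.

Guided to a chosen locus, the nuclease-dead fusion binds DNA without cutting it and recruits KRAB-mediated repression. The depositor describes it as giving ubiquitous expression for targeted inactivation of enhancers in chicken embryos, as part of a genome and epigenome engineering toolkit for probing cis-regulatory interactions in vivo.
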