Addgene plasmid #92361: pX330a dCas9-KRAB
Purpose: Modified CAG promoter-containing vector for ubiquitous expression of catalytically inactive Cas9 fused to KRAB repressor domain. For targeted enhancer inactivation in chicken embryos.
Depositing lab: Tatjana Sauka-Spengler. Depositing organization: University of Oxford. Publication: Genome and epigenome engineering CRISPR toolkit for in vivo modulation of cis-regulatory interactions and gene expression in the chicken embryo. Williams RM, Senanayake U, Artibani M, Taylor G, Wells D, Ahmed AA, Sauka-Spengler T. Development. 2018 Feb 23;145(4). pii: dev.160333. doi: 10.1242/dev.160333. PubMed 29386245.
Backbone
  Vector backbone: x330
  Backbone size w/o insert (bp): 4332
  Total vector size (bp): 8731
  Vector type: Mammalian Expression, CRISPR
Growth in bacteria
  Bacterial resistance: Ampicillin, 100 μg/mL
  Growth temperature: 37°C
  Growth strain: DH5alpha
  Copy number: High Copy
Gene/Insert
  Gene/Insert name: dCas9-KRAB
  Insert size (bp): 4399
  Promoter: CAG
  Cloning method: Gibson Cloning
  Sequencing primers: 5′ tctgactgaccgcgttactc; 3′ aggaaaggacagtgggagtg
Resource information
  A portion of this plasmid was derived from a plasmid made by: Cas9m4-VP64 was amplified from (Addgene #47319) and cloned into pX330 (Addgene #42230). VP64 was then removed by EcoRI digest and KRAB was inserted by In-fusion of a synthetic gBlock containing the KRAB sequence into the EcoRI-linearised pX330 vector.
Terms and licenses: Academic/Nonprofit Terms; Industry Terms: Not Available to Industry
Depositor comments: CAS9 transcriptional activators for target specificity screening and paired nickases for cooperative genome engineering. Mali P, Aach J, Stranges PB, Esvelt KM, Moosburner M, Kosuri S, Yang L, Church GM. Nat Biotechnol. 2013 Aug 1. doi: 10.1038/nbt.2675. 10.1038/nbt.2675 PubMed 23907171 Multiplex Genome Engineering Using CRISPR/Cas Systems. Cong L, Ran FA, Cox D, Lin S, Barretto R, Habib N, Hsu PD, Wu X, Jiang W, Marraffini LA, Zhang F. Science. 2013 Jan 3. 10.1126/science.1231143 PubMed 23287718 Highly specific epigenome editing by CRISPR-Cas9 repressors for silencing of distal regulatory elements. Thakore PI, D'Ippolito AM, Song L, Safi A, Shivakumar NK, Kabadi AM, Reddy TE, Crawford GE, Gersbach CA. Nat Methods. 2015 Dec;12(12):1143-9. doi: 10.1038/nmeth.3630. Epub 2015 Oct 26. 10.1038/nmeth.3630 PubMed 26501517 Please visit https://www.biorxiv.org/content/early/2017/05/08/135525 for bioRxiv preprint.
How to cite: pX330a dCas9-KRAB was a gift from Tatjana Sauka-Spengler (Addgene plasmid # 92361 ; http://n2t.net/addgene:92361 ; RRID:Addgene_92361)
