>Addgene plasmid #92361 | pX330a dCas9-KRAB | addgene partial sequence | sequence record 181400 | Addgene Partial NGS Result
GGACCGGTGCCACCATGCCCAAGAAGAAGAGGAAGGTGGGAAGGGGGATGGACAAGAAGTACTCCATTGG
GCTCGCTATCGGCACAAACAGCGTCGGCTGGGCCGTCATTACGGACGAGTACAAGGTGCCGAGCAAAAAA
TTCAAAGTTCTGGGCAATACCGATCGCCACAGCATAAAGAAGAACCTCATTGGCGCCCTCCTGTTCGACT
CCGGGGAGACGGCCGAAGCCACGCGGCTCAAAAGAACAGCACGGCGCAGATATACCCGCAGAAAGAATCG
GATCTGCTACCTGCAGGAGATCTTTAGTAATGAGATGGCTAAGGTGGATGACTCTTTCTTCCATAGGCTG
GAGGAGTCCTTTTTGGTGGAGGAGGATAAAAAGCACGAGCGCCACCCAATCTTTGGCAATATCGTGGACG
AGGTGGCGTACCATGAAAAGTACCCAACCATATATCATCTGAGGAAGAAGCTTGTAGACAGTACTGATAA
GGCTGACTTGCGGTTGATCTATCTCGCGCTGGCGCATATGATCAAATTTCGGGGACACTTCCTCATCGAG
GGGGACCTGAACCCAGACAACAGCGATGTCGACAAACTCTTTATCCAACTGGTTCAGACTTACAATCAGC
TTTTCGAAGAGAACCCGATCAATGCATCCGGAGTTGACGCCAAAGCAATCCTGAGCGCTAGGCTGTCCAA
ATCCCGGCGGCTCGAAAACCTCATCGCACAGCTCCCTGGGGAGAAGAAGAACGGCCTGTTTGGTAATCTT
ATCGCCCTGTCACTCGGGCTGACCCCCAACTTTAAATCTAACTTCGACCTGGCCGAAGATGCCAAGCTTC
AACTGAGCAAAGACACCTACGATGATGATCTCGACAATCTGCTGGCCCAGATCGGCGACCAGTACGCAGA
CCTTTTTTTGGCGGCAAAGAACCTGTCAGACGCCATTCTGCTGAGTGATATTCTGCGAGTGAACACGGAG
ATCACCAAAGCTCCGCTGAGCGCTAGTATGATCAAGCGCTATGATGAGCACCACCAAGACTTGACTTTGC
TGAAGGCCCTTGTCAGACAGCAACTGCCTGAGAAGTACAAGGAAATTTTCTTCGATCAGTCTAAAAATGG
CTACGCCGGATACATTGACGGCGGAGCAAGCCAGGAGGAATTTTACAAATTTATTAAGCCCATCTTGGAA
AAAATGGACGGCACCGAGGAGCTGCTGGTAAAGCTTAACAGAGAAGATCTGTTGCGCAAACAGCGCACTT
TCGACAATGGAAGCATCCCCCACCAGATTCACCTGGGCGAACTGCACGCTATCCTCAGGCGGCAAGAGGA
TTTCTACCCCTTTTTGAAAGATAACAGGGAAAAGATTGAGAAAATCCTCACATTTCGGATACCCTACTAT
GTAGGCCCCCTCGCCCGGGGAAATTCCAGATTCGCGTGGATGACTCGCAAATCAGAAGAGACCATCACTC
CCTGGAACTTCGAGGAAGTCGTGGATAAGGGGGCCTCTGCCCAGTCCTTCATCGAAAGGATGACTAACTT
TGATAAAAATCTGCCTAACGAAAAGGTGCTTCCTAAACACTCTCTGCTGTACGAGTACTTCACAGTTTAT
AACGAGCTCACCAAGGTCAAATACGTCACAGAAGGGATGAGAAAGCCAGCATTCCTGTCTGGAGAGCAGA
AGAAAGCTATCGTGGACCTCCTCTTCAAGACGAACCGGAAAGTTACCGTGAAACAGCTCAAAGAGGACTA
TTTCAAAAAGATTGAATGTTTCGACTCTGTTGAAATCAGCGGAGTGGAGGATCGCTTCAACGCATCCCTG
GGAACGTATCACGATCTCCTGAAAATCATTAAAGACAAGGACTTCCTGGACAATGAGGAGAACGAGGACA
TTCTTGAGGACATTGTCCTCACCCTTACGTTGTTTGAAGATAGGGAGATGATTGAAGAACGCTTGAAAAC
TTACGCTCATCTCTTCGACGACAAAGTCATGAAACAGCTCAAGAGGCGCCGATATACAGGATGGGGGCGG
CTGTCAAGAAAACTGATCAATGGGATCCGAGACAAGCAGAGTGGAAAGACAATCCTGGATTTTCTTAAGT
CCGATGGATTTGCCAACCGGAACTTCATGCAGTTGATCCATGATGACTCTCTCACCTTTAAGGAGGACAT
CCAGAAAGCACAAGTTTCTGGCCAGGGGGACAGTCTCCACGAGCACATCGCTAATCTTGCAGGTAGCCCA
GCTATCAAAAAGGGAATACTGCAGACCGTTAAGGTCGTGGATGAACTCGTCAAAGTAATGGGAAGGCATA
AGCCCGAGAATATCGTTATCGAGATGGCCCGAGAGAACCAAACTACCCAGAAGGGACAGAAGAACAGTAG
GGAAAGGATGAAGAGGATTGAAGAGGGTATAAAAGAACTGGGGTCCCAAATCCTTAAGGAACACCCAGTT
GAAAACACCCAGCTTCAGAATGAGAAGCTCTACCTGTACTACCTGCAGAACGGCAGGGACATGTACGTGG
ATCAGGAACTGGACATCAATCGGCTCTCCGACTACGACGTGGCTGCTATCGTGCCCCAGTCTTTTCTCAA
AGATGATTCTATTGATAATAAAGTGTTGACAAGATCCGATAAAGCTAGAGGGAAGAGTGATAACGTCCCC
TCAGAAGAAGTTGTCAAGAAAATGAAAAATTATTGGCGGCAGCTGCTGAACGCCAAACTGATCACACAAC
GGAAGTTCGATAATCTGACTAAGGCTGAACGAGGTGGCCTGTCTGAGTTGGATAAAGCCGGCTTCATCAA
AAGGCAGCTTGTTGAGACACGCCAGATCACCAAGCACGTGGCCCAAATTCTCGATTCACGCATGAACACC
AAGTACGATGAAAATGACAAACTGATTCGAGAGGTGAAAGTTATTACTCTGAAGTCTAAGCTGGTCTCAG
ATTTCAGAAAGGACTTTCAGTTTTATAAGGTGAGAGAGATCAACAATTACCACCATGCGCATGATGCCTA
CCTGAATGCAGTGGTAGGCACTGCACTTATCAAAAAATATCCCAAGCTTGAATCTGAATTTGTTTACGGA
GACTATAAAGTGTACGATGTTAGGAAAATGATCGCAAAGTCTGAGCAGGAAATAGGCAAGGCCACCGCTA
AGTACTTCTTTTACAGCAATATTATGAATTTTTTCAAGACCGAGATTACACTGGCCAATGGAGAGATTCG
GAAGCGACCACTTATCGAAACAAACGGAGAAACAGGAGAAATCGTGTGGGACAAGGGTAGGGATTTCGCG
ACAGTCCGGAAGGTCCTGTCCATGCCGCAGGTGAACATCGTTAAAAAGACCGAAGTACAGACCGGAGGCT
TCTCCAAGGAAAGTATCCTCCCGAAAAGGAACAGCGACAAGCTGATCGCACGCAAAAAAGATTGGGACCC
CAAGAAATACGGCGGATTCGATTCTCCTACAGTCGCTTACAGTGTACTGGTTGTGGCCAAAGTGGAGAAA
GGGAAGTCTAAAAAACTCAAAAGCGTCAAGGAACTGCTGGGCATCACAATCATGGAGCGATCAAGCTTCG
AAAAAAACCCCATCGACTTTCTCGAGGCGAAAGGATATAAAGAGGTCAAAAAAGACCTCATCATTAAGCT
TCCCAAGTACTCTCTCTTTGAGCTTGAAAACGGCCGGAAACGAATGCTCGCTAGTGCGGGCGAGCTGCAG
AAAGGTAACGAGCTGGCACTGCCCTCTAAATACGTTAATTTCTTGTATCTGGCCAGCCACTATGAAAAGC
TCAAAGGGTCTCCCGAAGATAATGAGCAGAAGCAGCTGTTCGTGGAACAACACAAACACTACCTTGATGA
GATCATCGAGCAAATAAGCGAATTCTCCAAAAGAGTGATCCTCGCCGACGCTAACCTCGATAAGGTGCTT
TCTGCTTACAATAAGCACAGGGATAAGCCCATCAGGGAGCAGGCAGAAAACATTATCCACTTGTTTACTC
TGACCAACTTGGGCGCGCCTGCAGCCTTCAAGTACTTCGACACCACCATAGACAGAAAGCGGTACACCTC
TACAAAGGAGGTCCTGGACGCCACACTGATTCATCAGTCAATTACGGGGCTCTATGAAACAAGAATCGAC
CTCTCTCAGCTCGGTGGAGACAGCAGGGCTGACCCCAAGAAGAAGAGGAAGGTGGCTAGCGATGCTAAGT
CACTGACTGCCTGGTCCCGGACACTGGTGACCTTCAAGGATGTGTTTGTGGACTTCACCAGGGAGGAGTG
GAAGCTGCTGGACACTGCTCAGCAGATCCTGTACAGAAATGTGATGCTGGAGAACTATAAGAACCTGGTT
TCCTTGGGTTATCAGCTTACTAAGCCAGATGTGATCCTCCGGTTGGAGAAGGGAGAAGAGCCCTGGCTGG
TGGAGAGAGAAATTCACCAAGAGACCCATCCTGATTCAGAGACTGCATTTGAAATCAAATCATCAGTTCC
GAAAAAGAAACGCAAAGTTGCTAGCTGATAAGAATTCCTAGAGCTCGCTGATCAGCCTCGACTGTGCCTT
CTAGTTGCCAGCCATCTGTTGTTTGCCCCTCCCCCGTGCCTTCCTTGACCCTGGAAGGTGCCACTCCCAC
TGTCCTTTCCTAATAAAATGAGGAAATTGCATCGCATTGTCTGAGTAGGTGTCATTCTATTCTGGGGGGT
GGGGTGGGGCAGGACAGCAAGGGGGAGGATTGGGAAGAGAATAGCAGGCATGCTGGGGAGCGGCCGCAGG
AACCCCTAGTGATGGAGTTGGCCACTCCCTCTCTGCGCGCTCGCTCGCTCACTGAGGCCGGGCGACCAAA
GGTCGCCCGACGCCCGGGCTTTGCCCGGGCGGCCTCAGTGAGCGAGCGAGCGCGCAGCTGCCTGCAGGGG
CGCCTGATGCGGTATTTTCTCCTTACGCATCTGTGCGGTATTTCACACCGCATA
[95 nt withheld, positions 4955-5049]
T
[46 nt withheld, positions 5051-5096]
C
[141 nt withheld, positions 5098-5238]
CCTTTGACGTTGGAGTCCACGTTCTTT
[37 nt withheld, positions 5266-5302]
ACTCTATCTCGGGCTATTCTTTTGATTTATAAGGGATTTTGCCGATTTCGGTCTATTGGTTAAAAAATGA
GCTGATTTAACAAAAATTTAACGCGAATTTTAACAAAATATTAACGTTTACAATTTTATGGTGCACTCTC
AGTACAATCTGCTCTGATGCCGCATAGTTAAGCCAGCCCCGACACCCGCCAACACCCGCTGACGCGCCCT
GACGGGCTTGTCTGCTCCCGGCATCCGCTTACAGACAAGCTGTGACCGTCTCCGGGAGCTGCATGTGTCA
GAGGTTTTCACCGTCATCACCGAAACGCGCGAGACGAAAGGGCCTCGTGATACGCCTATTTTTATAGGTT
AATGTCATGATAATAATGGTTTCTTAGACGTCAGGTGGCACTTTTCGGGGAAATGTGCGCGGAACCCCTA
TTTGTTTATTTTTCTAAATACATTCAAATATGTATCCGCTCATGAGACAATAACCCTGATAAATGCTTCA
ATAATATTGAAAAAGGAAGAGTATGAGTATTCAACATTTCCGTGTCGCCCTTATTCCCTTTTTTGCGGCA
TTTTGCCTTCCTGTTTTTGCTCACCCAGAAACGCTGGTGAAAGTAAAAGATGCTGAAGATCAGTTGGGTG
CACGAGTGGGTTACATCGAACTGGATCTCAACAGCGGTAAGATCCTTGAGAGTTTTCGCCCCGAAGAACG
TTTTCCAATGATGAGCACTTTTAAAGTTCTGCTATGTGGCGCGGTATTATCCCGTATTGACGCCGGGCAA
GAGCAACTCGGTCGCCGCATACACTATTCTCAGAATGACTTGGTTGAGTACTCACCAGTCACAGAAAAGC
ATCTTACGGATGGCATGACAGTAAGAGAATTATGCAGTGCTGCCATAACCATGAGTGATAACACTGCGGC
CAACTTACTTCTGACAACGATCGGAGGACCGAAGGAGCTAACCGCTTTTTTGCACAACATGGGGGATCAT
GTAACTCGCCTTGATCGTTGGGAACCGGAGCTGAATGAAGCCATACCAAACGACGAGCGTGACACCACGA
TGCCTGTAGCAATGGCAACAACGTTGCGCAAACTATTAACTGGCGAACTACTTACTCTAGCTTCCCGGCA
ACAATTAATAGACTGGATGGAGGCGGATAAAGTTGCAGGACCACTTCTGCGCTCGGCCCTTCCGGCTGGC
TGGTTTATTGCTGATAAATCTGGAGCCGGTGAGCGTGGAAGCCGCGGTATCATTGCAGCACTGGGGCCAG
ATGGTAAGCCCTCCCGTATCGTAGTTATCTACACGACGGGGAGTCAGGCAACTATGGATGAACGAAATAG
ACAGATCGCTGAGATAGGTGCCTCACTGATTAAGCATTGGTAACTGTCAGACCAAGTTTACTCATATATA
CTTTAGATTGATTTAAAACTTCATTTTTAATTTAAAAGGATCTAGGTGAAGATCCTTTTTGATAATCTCA
TGACCAAAATCCCTTAACGTGAGTTTTCGTTCCACTGAGCGTCAGACCCCGTAGAAAAGATCAAAGGATC
TTCTTGAGATCCTTTTTTTCTGCGCGTAATCTGCTGCTTGCAAACAAAAAAACCACCGCTACCAGCGGTG
GTTTGTTTGCCGGATCAAGAGCTACCAACTCTTTTTCCGAAGGTAACTGGCTTCAGCAGAGCGCAGATAC
CAAATACTGTTCTTCTAGTGTAGCCGTAGTTAGGCCACCACTTCAAGAACTCTGTAGCACCGCCTACATA
CCTCGCTCTGCTAATCCTGTTACCAGTGGCTGCTGCCAGTGGCGATAAGTCGTGTCTTACCGGGTTGGAC
TCAAGACGATAGTTACCGGATAAGGCGCAGCGGTCGGGCTGAACGGGGGGTTCGTGCACACAGCCCAGCT
TGGAGCGAACGACCTACACCGAACTGAGATACCTACAGCGTGAGCTATGAGAAAGCGCCACGCTTCCCGA
AGGGAGAAAGGCGGACAGGTATCCGGTAAGCGGCAGGGTCGGAACAGGAGAGCGCACGAGGGAGCTTCCA
GGGGGAAACGCCTGGTATCTTTATAGTCCTGTCGGGTTTCGCCACCTCTGACTTGAGCGTCGATTTTTGT
GATGCTCGTCAGGGGGGCGGAGCCTATGGAAAAACGCCAGCAACGCGGCCTTTTTACGGTTCCTGGCCTT
TTGCTGGCCTTTTGCTCACATGTGAGGGCCTATTTCCCATGATTCCTTCATATTTGCATATACGATACAA
GGCTGTTAGAGAGATAATTGGAATTAATTTGACTGTAAACACAAAGATATTAGTACAAAATACGTGACGT
AGAAAGTAATAATTTCTTGGGTAGTTTGCAGTTTTAAAATTATGTTTTAAAATGGACTATCATATGCTTA
CCGTAACTTGAAAGTATTTCGATTTCTTGGCTTTATATATCTTGTGGAAAGGACGAAACACCGGGTCTTC
GAGAAGACCTGTTTTAGAGCTAGAAATAGCAAGTTAAAATAAGGCTAGTCCGTTATCAACTTGAAAAAGT
GGCACCGAGTCGGTGCTTTTTTGTTTTAGAGCTAGAAATAGCAAGTTAAAATAAGGCTAGTCCGTTTTTA
GCGCGTGCGCCAATTCTGCAGACAAATGGCTCTAGAGGTACCC
